Addgene plasmid #66208: ADCYAP1R1-Tango
Purpose: Expression of G protein-coupled receptors for PRESTO-Tango: parallel receptorome expression and screening via transcriptional output, with transcriptional activation following arrestin translocation
Depositing lab: Bryan Roth. Depositing organization: University of North Carolina at Chapel Hill. Publication: PRESTO-Tango as an open-source resource for interrogation of the druggable human GPCRome. Kroeze WK, Sassano MF, Huang XP, Lansu K, McCorvy JD, Giguere PM, Sciaky N, Roth BL. Nat Struct Mol Biol. 2015 May;22(5):362-9. doi: 10.1038/nsmb.3014. Epub 2015 Apr 20. PubMed 25895059.
Backbone
  Vector backbone: empty Tango
  Backbone size w/o insert (bp): 6632
  Vector type: Mammalian Expression
  Selectable markers: Neomycin (select with G418)
Growth in bacteria
  Bacterial resistance: Ampicillin, 100 μg/mL
  Growth temperature: 37°C
  Growth strain: DH5alpha
  Copy number: High Copy
Gene/Insert
  Gene/Insert name: ADCYAP1R1 (alt name: PACAP)
  Species: H. sapiens (human)
  Insert size (bp): 1488
  Entrez Gene: ADCYAP1R1 (a.k.a. PAC1, PAC1R, PACAPR, PACAPRI)
  Promoter: CMV
  Tag / fusion protein: FLAG (N terminal on backbone)
  Cloning method: Restriction Enzyme; 5′ cloning site NotI (not destroyed); 3′ cloning site XhoI (unknown if destroyed)
  Sequencing primers: 5′ CMV-F; 3′ Tet-R
Terms and licenses: Academic/Nonprofit Terms; Industry Terms: Not Available to Industry
Depositor comments: Please note: Most of the PRESTO-Tango vectors do not contain the XhoI cut site downstream of the tTA sequence and instead carry an XbaI site. If you need to perform an XhoI digest we recommend sequencing with a forward primer at the C-terminus of tTA to determine which of the two sites is present. Suggested primer: 5-gagctccacttagacggcgagg-3. Original backbone was pcDNA3.1(+). These plasmids were generated as part of the Illuminating the Druggable Genome (IDG) program sponsored by the NIH Common Fund. The goal of this program is to identify, gather, and distribute information and resources for proteins that currently are not well-studied yet belong to commonly drug-targeted protein families: protein kinases, non-olfactory G-protein coupled receptors (GPCRs), and ion channels. The IDG program is designed to develop fundamental research tools for understudied proteins, elucidate their function, and disseminate the IDG-related resources and data to the greater scientific community.
How to cite: ADCYAP1R1-Tango was a gift from Bryan Roth (Addgene plasmid # 66208 ; http://n2t.net/addgene:66208 ; RRID:Addgene_66208)
