[The description below was written by a language model from this plasmid's Addgene catalogue record.]
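Description:
ADCYAP1R1-Tango is a mammalian expression plasmid from the PRESTO-Tango collection, built on an "empty Tango" backbone that the record says was originally derived from pcDNA3.1(+). It is propagated in E. coli as a high-copy plasmid under ampicillin selection, and carries a neomycin resistance marker so that transfected mammalian cells can be selected with G418. No feature table accompanies the record, so elements such as the origins of replication and polyadenylation signals are not explicitly listed.

The insert is the human ADCYAP1R1 gene, about 1.5 kb, encoding the PAC1 receptor for pituitary adenylate cyclase-activating polypeptide (PACAP). It is transcribed from the CMV promoter and carries an N-terminal FLAG tag supplied by the backbone, which allows detection of the expressed receptor. The receptor was cloned by restriction enzymes between a NotI site and a downstream site nominally listed as XhoI. The depositor comments note that most vectors in this series actually carry an XbaI site rather than XhoI downstream of the tTA sequence, which also indicates that the receptor is joined at its C-terminal end to the tTA transcriptional activator. The record does not spell out the other components of the C-terminal Tango module.

As stated in the record, the construct is used for PRESTO-Tango, a parallel receptorome screening approach in which arrestin translocation to an activated GPCR leads to transcriptional activation, giving a readout of receptor activation that does not depend on G protein coupling. The plasmid was produced within a programme aimed at generating tools for understudied members of druggable protein families, including non-olfactory GPCRs.
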