>Addgene plasmid #66208 | ADCYAP1R1-Tango | depositor partial sequence | sequence record 113029 | empty Tango
GACGGATCGGGAGATCTCCCGATCCCCTATGGTGCACTCTCAGTACAATCTGCTCTGATGCCGCATAGTT
AAGCCAGTATCTGCTCCCTGCTTGTGTGTTGGAGGTCGCTGAGTAGTGCGCGAGCAAAATTTAAGCTACA
ACAAGGCAAGGCTTGACCGACAATTGCATGAAGAATCTGCTTAGGGTTAGGCGTTTTGCGCTGCTTCGCG
ATGTACGGGCCAGATATACGCGTTGACATTGATTATTGACTAGTTATTAATAGTAATCAATTACGGGGTC
ATTAGTTCATAGCCCATATATGGAGTTCCGCGTTACATAACTTACGGTAAATGGCCCGCCTGGCTGACCG
CCCAACGACCCCCGCCCATTGACGTCAATAATGACGTATGTTCCCATAGTAACGCCAATAGGGACTTTCC
ATTGACGTCAATGGGTGGAGTATTTACGGTAAACTGCCCACTTGGCAGTACATCAAGTGTATCATATGCC
AAGTACGCCCCCTATTGACGTCAATGACGGTAAATGGCCCGCCTGGCATTATGCCCAGTACATGACCTTA
TGGGACTTTCCTACTTGGCAGTACATCTACGTATTAGTCATCGCTATTACCATGGTGATGCGGTTTTGGC
AGTACATCAATGGGCGTGGATAGCGGTTTGACTCACGGGGATTTCCAAGTCTCCACCCCATTGACGTCAA
TGGGAGTTTGTTTTGGCACCAAAATCAACGGGACTTTCCAAAATGTCGTAACAACTCCGCCCCATTGACG
CAAATGGGCGGTAGGCGTGTACGGTGGGAGGTCTATATAAGCAGAGCTCTCTGGCTAACTAGAGAACCCA
CTGCTTACTGGCTTATCGAAATTAATACGACTCACTATAGGGAGACCCAAGCTGGCTAGCGTTTAAACTT
AAGCTTGGTACCGAGCTCGGATCCACTAGTCCAGTGTGGTGGAATTCTGCAGATATCCAGCACAGTGGCG
GCCGCGCCACCATGAAGACGATCATCGCCCTGAGCTACATCTTCTGCCTGGTATTCGCCGACTACAAGGA
CGATGATGACGCCAGCATCGATACCGGTGGACGCACCCCACCCAGCCTGGGTCCCCAAGATGAGTCCTGC
ACCACCGCCAGCTCCTCCCTGGCCAAGGACACTTCATCGACCGGTGAGAACCTGTACTTCCAGCTAAGAT
TAGATAAAAGTAAAGTGATTAACAGCGCATTAGAGCTGCTTAATGAGGTCGGAATCGAAGGTTTAACAAC
CCGTAAACTCGCCCAGAAGCTAGGTGTAGAGCAGCCTACATTGTATTGGCATGTAAAAAATAAGCGGGCT
TTGCTCGACGCCTTAGCCATTGAGATGTTAGATAGGCACCATACTCACTTTTGCCCTTTAGAAGGGGAAA
GCTGGCAAGATTTTTTACGTAATAACGCTAAAAGTTTTAGATGTGCTTTACTAAGTCATCGCGATGGAGC
AAAAGTACATTTAGGTACACGGCCTACAGAAAAACAGTATGAAACTCTCGAAAATCAATTAGCCTTTTTA
TGCCAACAAGGTTTTTCACTAGAGAATGCATTATATGCACTCAGCGCTGTGGGGCATTTTACTTTAGGTT
GCGTATTGGAAGATCAAGAGCATCAAGTCGCTAAAGAAGAAAGGGAAACACCTACTACTGATAGTATGCC
GCCATTATTACGACAAGCTATCGAATTATTTGATCACCAAGGTGCAGAGCCAGCCTTCTTATTCGGCCTT
GAATTGATCATATGCGGATTAGAAAAACAACTTAAATGTGAAAGTGGGTCCGCGTACAGCCGCGCGCGTA
CGAAAAACAATTACGGGTCTACCATCGAGGGCCTGCTCGATCTCCCGGACGACGACGCCCCCGAAGAGGC
GGGGCTGGCGGCTCCGCGCCTGTCCTTTCTCCCCGCGGGACACACGCGCAGACTGTCGACGGCCCCCCCG
ACCGATGTCAGCCTGGGGGACGAGCTCCACTTAGACGGCGAGGACGTGGCGATGGCGCATGCCGACGCGC
TAGACGATTTCGATCTGGACATGTTGGGGGACGGGGATTCCCCGGGTCCGGGATTTACCCCCCACGACTC
CGCCCCCTACGGCGCTCTGGATATGGCCGACTTCGAGTTTGAGCAGATGTTTACCGATGCCCTTGGAATT
GACGAGTACGGTGGGTAGCTCGAGTCTAGAGGGCCCGTTTAAACCCGCTGATCAGCCTCGACTGTGCCTT
CTAGTTGCCAGCCATCTGTTGTTTGCCCCTCCCCCGTGCCTTCCTTGACCCTGGAAGGTGCCACTCCCAC
TGTCCTTTCCTAATAAAATGAGGAAATTGCATCGCATTGTCTGAGTAGGTGTCATTCTATTCTGGGGGGT
GGGGTGGGGCAGGACAGCAAGGGGGAGGATTGGGAAGACAATAGCAGGCATGCTGGGGATGCGGTGGGCT
CTATGGCTTCTGAGGCGGAAAGAACCAGCTGGGGCTCTAGGGGGTATCCCC
[124 nt withheld, positions 2502-2625]
C
[91 nt withheld, positions 2627-2717]
A
[49 nt withheld, positions 2719-2767]
CCTTTGACGTTGGAGTCCACGTTCTTT
[37 nt withheld, positions 2795-2831]
ACCCTATCTCGGTCTATTCTTTTGATTTATAAGGGATTTTGCCGATTTCGGCCTATTGGTTAAAAAATGA
GCTGATTTAACAAAAATTTAACGCGAATTAATTCTGTGGAATGTGTGTCAGTTAGGGTGTGGAAAGTCCC
CAGGCTCCCCAGCAGGCAGAAGTATGCAAAGCATGCATCTCAATTAGTCAGCAACCAGGTGTGGAAAGTC
CCCAGGCTCCCCAGCAGGCAGAAGTATGCAAAGCATGCATCTCAATTAGTCAGCAACCATAGTCCCGCCC
CTAACTCCGCCCATCCCGCCCCTAACTCCGCCCAGTTCCGCCCATTCTCCGCCCCATGGCTGACTAATTT
TTTTTATTTATGCAGAGGCCGAGGCCGCCTCTGCCTCTGAGCTATTCCAGAAGTAGTGAGGAGGCTTTTT
TGGAGGCCTAGGCTTTTGCAAAAAGCTCCCGGGAGCTTGTATATCCATTTTCGGATCTGATCAAGAGACA
GGATGAGGATCGTTTCGCATGATTGAACAAGATGGATTGCACGCAGGTTCTCCGGCCGCTTGGGTGGAGA
GGCTATTCGGCTATGACTGGGCACAACAGACAATCGGCTGCTCTGATGCCGCCGTGTTCCGGCTGTCAGC
GCAGGGGCGCCCGGTTCTTTTTGTCAAGACCGACCTGTCCGGTGCCCTGAATGAACTGCAGGACGAGGCA
GCGCGGCTATCGTGGCTGGCCACGACGGGCGTTCCTTGCGCAGCTGTGCTCGACGTTGTCACTGAAGCGG
GAAGGGACTGGCTGCTATTGGGCGAAGTGCCGGGGCAGGATCTCCTGTCATCTCACCTTGCTCCTGCCGA
GAAAGTATCCATCATGGCTGATGCAATGCGGCGGCTGCATACGCTTGATCCGGCTACCTGCCCATTCGAC
CACCAAGCGAAACATCGCATCGAGCGAGCACGTACTCGGATGGAAGCCGGTCTTGTCGATCAGGATGATC
TGGACGAAGAGCATCAGGGGCTCGCGCCAGCCGAACTGTTCGCCAGGCTCAAGGCGCGCATGCCCGACGG
CGAGGATCTCGTCGTGACCCATGGCGATGCCTGCTTGCCGAATATCATGGTGGAAAATGGCCGCTTTTCT
GGATTCATCGACTGTGGCCGGCTGGGTGTGGCGGACCGCTATCAGGACATAGCGTTGGCTACCCGTGATA
TTGCTGAAGAGCTTGGCGGCGAATGGGCTGACCGCTTCCTCGTGCTTTACGGTATCGCCGCTCCCGATTC
GCAGCGCATCGCCTTCTATCGCCTTCTTGACGAGTTCTTCTGAGCGGGACTCTGGGGTTCGAAATGACCG
ACCAAGCGACGCCCAACCTGCCATCACGAGATTTCGATTCCACCGCCGCCTTCTATGAAAGGTTGGGCTT
CGGAATCGTTTTCCGGGACGCCGGCTGGATGATCCTCCAGCGCGGGGATCTCATGCTGGAGTTCTTCGCC
CACCCCAACTTGTTTATTGCAGCTTATAATGGTTACAAATAAAGCAATAGCATCACAAATTTCACAAATA
AAGCATTTTTTTCACTGCATTCTAGTTGTGGTTTGTCCAAACTCATCAATGTATCTTATCATGTCTGTAT
ACCGTCGACCTCTAGCTAGAGCTTGGCGTAATCATGGTCATAGCTGTTTCCTGTGTGAAATTGTTATCCG
CTCACAATTCCACACAACATACGAGCCGGAAGCATAAAGTGTAAAGCCTGGGGTGCCTAATGAGTGAGCT
AACTCACATTAATTGCGTTGCGCTCACTGCCCGCTTTCCAGTCGGGAAACCTGTCGTGCCAGCTGCATTA
ATGAATCGGCCAACGCGCGGGGAGAGGCGGTTTGCGTATTGGGCGCTCTTCCGCTTCCTCGCTCACTGAC
TCGCTGCGCTCGGTCGTTCGGCTGCGGCGAGCGGTATCAGCTCACTCAAAGGCGGTAATACGGTTATCCA
CAGAATCAGGGGATAACGCAGGAAAGAACATGTGAGCAAAAGGCCAGCAAAAGGCCAGGAACCGTAAAAA
GGCCGCGTTGCTGGCGTTTTTCCATAGGCTCCGCCCCCCTGACGAGCATCACAAAAATCGACGCTCAAGT
CAGAGGTGGCGAAACCCGACAGGACTATAAAGATACCAGGCGTTTCCCCCTGGAAGCTCCCTCGTGCGCT
CTCCTGTTCCGACCCTGCCGCTTACCGGATACCTGTCCGCCTTTCTCCCTTCGGGAAGCGTGGCGCTTTC
TCATAGCTCACGCTGTAGGTATCTCAGTTCGGTGTAGGTCGTTCGCTCCAAGCTGGGCTGTGTGCACGAA
CCCCCCGTTCAGCCCGACCGCTGCGCCTTATCCGGTAACTATCGTCTTGAGTCCAACCCGGTAAGACACG
ACTTATCGCCACTGGCAGCAGCCACTGGTAACAGGATTAGCAGAGCGAGGTATGTAGGCGGTGCTACAGA
GTTCTTGAAGTGGTGGCCTAACTACGGCTACACTAGAAGAACAGTATTTGGTATCTGCGCTCTGCTGAAG
CCAGTTACCTTCGGAAAAAGAGTTGGTAGCTCTTGATCCGGCAAACAAACCACCGCTGGTAGCGGTTTTT
TTGTTTGCAAGCAGCAGATTACGCGCAGAAAAAAAGGATCTCAAGAAGATCCTTTGATCTTTTCTACGGG
GTCTGACGCTCAGTGGAACGAAAACTCACGTTAAGGGATTTTGGTCATGAGATTATCAAAAAGGATCTTC
ACCTAGATCCTTTTAAATTAAAAATGAAGTTTTAAATCAATCTAAAGTATATATGAGTAAACTTGGTCTG
ACAGTTACCAATGCTTAATCAGTGAGGCACCTATCTCAGCGATCTGTCTATTTCGTTCATCCATAGTTGC
CTGACTCCCCGTCGTGTAGATAACTACGATACGGGAGGGCTTACCATCTGGCCCCAGTGCTGCAATGATA
CCGCGAGACCCACGCTCACCGGCTCCAGATTTATCAGCAATAAACCAGCCAGCCGGAAGGGCCGAGCGCA
GAAGTGGTCCTGCAACTTTATCCGCCTCCATCCAGTCTATTAATTGTTGCCGGGAAGCTAGAGTAAGTAG
TTCGCCAGTTAATAGTTTGCGCAACGTTGTTGCCATTGCTACAGGCATCGTGGTGTCACGCTCGTCGTTT
GGTATGGCTTCATTCAGCTCCGGTTCCCAACGATCAAGGCGAGTTACATGATCCCCCATGTTGTGCAAAA
AAGCGGTTAGCTCCTTCGGTCCTCCGATCGTTGTCAGAAGTAAGTTGGCCGCAGTGTTATCACTCATGGT
TATGGCAGCACTGCATAATTCTCTTACTGTCATGCCATCCGTAAGATGCTTTTCTGTGACTGGTGAGTAC
TCAACCAAGTCATTCTGAGAATAGTGTATGCGGCGACCGAGTTGCTCTTGCCCGGCGTCAATACGGGATA
ATACCGCGCCACATAGCAGAACTTTAAAAGTGCTCATCATTGGAAAACGTTCTTCGGGGCGAAAACTCTC
AAGGATCTTACCGCTGTTGAGATCCAGTTCGATGTAACCCACTCGTGCACCCAACTGATCTTCAGCATCT
TTTACTTTCACCAGCGTTTCTGGGTGAGCAAAAACAGGAAGGCAAAATGCCGCAAAAAAGGGAATAAGGG
CGACACGGAAATGTTGAATACTCATACTCTTCCTTTTTCAATATTATTGAAGCATTTATCAGGGTTATTG
TCTCATGAGCGGATACATATTTGAATGTATTTAGAAAAATAAACAAATAGGGGTTCCGCGCACATTTCCC
CGAAAAGTGCCACCTGACGTC
