>Addgene plasmid #66208 | ADCYAP1R1-Tango | depositor partial sequence | sequence record 113030 | ADCYAP1R1
ATGGCGGGCGTGGTCCATGTTTCTCTTGCCGCACTCCTGCTGCTGCCAATGGCTCCCGCAATGCACTCCG
ACTGCATTTTCAAGAAAGAACAAGCCATGTGTCTTGAGAAAATTCAACGAGCTAATGAACTTATGGGATT
TAACGACAGTTCCCCAGGTTGTCCCGGAATGTGGGACAATATAACTTGTTGGAAACCTGCACACGTGGGG
GAAATGGTACTCGTTAGCTGTCCCGAACTGTTCCGGATTTTCAATCCAGATCAGGTGTGGGAGACTGAGA
CCATCGGTGAAAGCGACTTCGGAGACAGCAACAGCCTTGACTTGTCCGATATGGGTGTGGTATCACGAAA
CTGTACTGAGGACGGCTGGTCTGAGCCATTCCCTCACTACTTTGATGCCTGTGGCTTCGACGAGTATGAA
TCCGAAACCGGAGACCAGGATTACTACTATCTGAGCGTGAAGGCCCTGTACACCGTGGGTTACTCTACAT
CTCTCGTTACGTTGACCACTGCAATGGTCATTTTGTGTCGGTTCCGGAAACTGCACTGTACGCGCAACTT
TATTCATATGAACCTGTTCGTGTCTTTTATGCTGAGAGCGATCTCCGTGTTCATCAAAGACTGGATCCTG
TACGCCGAACAGGACAGCAATCACTGCTTCATCTCCACGGTCGAGTGCAAGGCAGTGATGGTCTTCTTCC
ACTACTGCGTTGTTTCCAATTACTTTTGGCTGTTTATAGAGGGCCTCTACCTCTTCACGCTGCTGGTCGA
AACCTTTTTCCCCGAACGGAGGTACTTTTACTGGTATACGATTATCGGCTGGGGTACACCCACGGTGTGC
GTCACCGTGTGGGCTACACTTAGGCTCTACTTCGACGACACTGGCTGTTGGGACATGAACGACAGTACAG
CCCTGTGGTGGGTCATTAAGGGTCCAGTTGTAGGAAGCATTATGGTCAATTTTGTCCTTTTTATCGGAAT
TATTGTTATTTTGGTGCAGAAACTTCAGAGTCCAGACATGGGCGGAAACGAGTCCAGCATCTACTTTTCC
TGTGTCCAGAAATGCTATTGCAAGCCACAGCGGGCCCAACAACATAGCTGCAAGATGAGCGAACTGAGTA
CCATAACACTCCGGCTGGCTAGAAGCACTCTCCTGTTGATTCCTCTTTTCGGGATCCATTACACGGTGTT
TGCATTTAGCCCGGAGAATGTTTCAAAAAGGGAGAGACTGGTGTTTGAGCTCGGCCTTGGCTCCTTCCAG
GGTTTCGTGGTGGCAGTGCTTTACTGTTTTCTTAATGGGGAGGTGCAGGCGGAAATTAAGCGGAAGTGGC
GGAGCTGGAAAGTGAATCGCTACTTTGCTGTGGATTTCAAGCATCGACACCCCTCCTTGGCATCTTCCGG
CGTCAACGGCGGCACACAGCTGTCAATTCTCTCAAAGTCTTCCTCTCAAATTCGGATGTCAGGTCTTCCT
GCTGATAACCTGGCTACG
