>Addgene plasmid #66208 | ADCYAP1R1-Tango | addgene partial sequence | sequence record 119772 | CMV-F 5'-CGCAAATGGGCGGTAGGCGTG-3'
AGCTATTAGAGAGCTCTCTGGCTAACTAGAGAACCCACTGCTTACTGGCTTATCGAAATTAATACGACTC
ACTATAGGGAGACCCAAGCTGGCTAGCGTTTAAACTTAAGCTTGGTACCGAGCTCGGATCCACTAGTCCA
GTGTGGTGGAATTCTGCAGATATCCAGCACAGTGGCGGCCGCGCCACCATGAAGACGATCATCGCCCTGA
GCTACATCTTCTGCCTGGTATTCGCCGACTACAAGGACGATGATGACGCCAGCATCGATATGGCGGGCGT
GGTCCATGTTTCTCTTGCCGCACTCCTGCTGCTGCCAATGGCTCCCGCAATGCACTCCGACTGCATTTTC
AAGAAAGAACAAGCCATGTGTCTTGAGAAAATTCAACGAGCTAATGAACTTATGGGATTTAACGACAGTT
CCCCAGGTTGTCCCGGAATGTGGGACAATATAACTTGTTGGAAACCTGCACACGTGGGGGAAATGGTACT
CGTTAGCTGTCCCGAACTGTTCCGGATTTTCAATCCAGATCAGGTGTGGGAGACTGAGACCATCGGTGAA
AGCGACTTCGGAGACAGCAACAGCCTTGACTTGTCCGATATGGGTGTGGTATCACGAAACTGTACTGAGG
ACGGCTGGTCTGAGCCATTCCCTCACTACTTTGATGCCTGTGGCTTCGACGAGTATGAATCCGAAACCGG
AGACCAGGATTACTACTATCTGAGCGTGAAGGCCCTGTACACCGTGGGTTACTCTACATCTCTCGTTACG
TTGACCACTGCAATGGTCATTTTGTGTCGGTTCCGGAAACTGCACTGTACGCGCAACTTTATTCATATGA
ACCTGTTCGTGTCTTTTATGCTGAGAGCGATCTC
