>Addgene plasmid #66208 | ADCYAP1R1-Tango | addgene partial sequence | sequence record 119773 | Tet-R 5'-GGCGAGTTTACGGGTTGTTA-3'
TTAGAGCTCTATGCGCTGTTAATCACTTTACTTTTATCTAATCTTAGCTGGAAGTACAGGTTCTCACCGG
TCGATGAAGTGTCCTTGGCCAGGGAGGAGCTGGCGGTGGTGCAGGACTCATCTTGGGGACCCAGGCTGGG
TGGGGTGCGTCCACCGGTATCGATCGTAGCCAGGTTATCAGCAGGAAGACCTGACATCCGAATTTGAGAG
GAAGACTTTGAGAGAATTGACAGCTGTGTGCCGCCGTTGACGCCGGAAGATGCCAAGGAGGGGTGTCGAT
GCTTGAAATCCACAGCAAAGTAGCGATTCACTTTCCAGCTCCGCCACTTCCGCTTAATTTCCGCCTGCAC
CTCCCCATTAAGAAAACAGTAAAGCACTGCCACCACGAAACCCTGGAAGGAGCCAAGGCCGAGCTCAAAC
ACCAGTCTCTCCCTTTTTGAAACATTCTCCGGGCTAAATGCAAACACCGTGTAATGGATCCCGAAAAGAG
GAATCAACAGGAGAGTGCTTCTAGCCAGCCGGAGTGTTATGGTACTCAGTTCGCTCATCTTGCAGCTATG
TTGTTGGGCCCGCTGTGGCTTGCAATAGCATTTCTGGACACAGGAAAAGTAGATGCTGGACTCGTTTCCG
CCCATGTCTGGACTCTGAAGTTTCTGCACCAAAATAACAATAATTCCGATAAAAAGGACAAAATTGACCA
TAATGCTTCCTACAACTGGACCCTTAATGACCCACCACAGGGCTGTACTGTCGTTCATGTCCCAACAGCC
AGTGTCGTCGAAGTAGAGCCTAAGTGTAGCCCACACGGTGACGCACACCGTGGGTGTACCCCAGCCGATA
ATCGTATACCAGTAAAAGTACCTCCG
